>Addgene plasmid #40058 | pGEX4T-1 Slp2-a C2AB | addgene partial sequence | sequence record 54462 | pGEX-5 5'-GGGCTGGCAAGCCACGTTTGGTG-3'
ATCCGTTGCCCTCGAGACAGAAAACAGAGGTGAAATGAAACTAGCTCTCCAGTATGTTCCGGAACCAAGC
CCTGGCAAAAAGCTTCCTACAACTGGAGAAGTCCACATCTGGGTGAAGGAATGCCTTGACCTCCCACTGT
TGAGGGGCAGCCACCTAAATTCTTTTGTTAAATGTACCATCCTCCCAGATACCAGTAGAAAAAGTCGCCA
GAAGACAAGAGCTGTAGGGAAAACCACCAACCCCGTCTTCAACCATACCATGGTGTATGATGGGTTCAGG
CCTGAAGATCTGATGGAAGCCTGTGTAGAACTCACAGTCTGGGACCATTATAAACTAACCAACCAGTTTC
TGGGAGGTCTCCGGATCGGCTTTGGAACAGGAAAAAGCTACGGGACTGAAGTGGATTGGATGGATTCTAC
TTCTGAGGAAGTTGCTCTCTGGGAGAAGATGGTAAACTCTCCCAACACTTGGGTTGAAGCGACGCTGCCC
CTCCGGATGCTTCTGATTGCCAAGCTTTCCAAGTGACTAGTGAATTCGCGGCCGCATCGTGACTGACTGA
CGATCTGCCTCGCGCGTTTCGGTGATGACGGTGAAAACCTCTGACACATGCAGCTCCCGGAGACGGTCAC
AGCTTGTCTGTAAGCGGATGCCGGGAGCAGACAAGCCCGTCAGGGCGCGTCAGCGGGTGTTGGCGGGTGT
CGGGGCGCAGCCATGACCCAGTCACGTAGCGATAGCGGAGTGTATAATTCTTGAAGACGAAAGGGCCTCG
TGAT
