[The description below was written by a language model from this plasmid's Addgene catalogue record.]
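Description:
pGEX4T-1 Slp2-a C2AB is a bacterial expression plasmid built on the pGEX4T-1 backbone (about 4.9 kb, giving a total of roughly 5.8 kb with insert). It is maintained in E. coli as a high-copy plasmid under ampicillin selection. The record lists a standard cloning strain for propagation and notes that protein production is carried out in BL21 with IPTG induction. No feature table is provided, so details such as the origin of replication, any repressor gene, or the linker between tag and insert are not documented here, and the cloning method is recorded as unknown.

The payload is a 915 bp fragment of mouse Sytl2, encoding synaptotagmin-like protein 2-a (Slp2-a, also called exophilin 4). The insert is truncated to the C2AB region only, that is, the tandem C2A and C2B domains. C2 domains are generally lipid- and membrane-binding modules. The fragment is fused in frame downstream of glutathione S-transferase supplied by the backbone, giving an N-terminal GST tag. Expression is driven by the Tac promoter, a strong hybrid trp/lac promoter that is IPTG-inducible.

This arrangement yields a GST-Slp2-a C2AB fusion protein that can be purified on glutathione affinity resin. Such proteins are typically used for in vitro assays such as pull-downs or lipid-binding experiments, though the record does not state the specific application. The construct was deposited in connection with a study showing that synaptotagmin-like proteins control formation of a single apical membrane domain in epithelial cells.
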