Addgene plasmid #40058: pGEX4T-1 Slp2-a C2AB
Depositing lab: Fernando Martin-Belmonte. Depositing organization: Centro de Biologia Molecular Severo Ochoa. Publication: Synaptotagmin-like proteins control the formation of a single apical membrane domain in epithelial cells. Galvez-Santisteban M, Rodriguez-Fraticelli AE, Bryant DM, Vergarajauregui S, Yasuda T, Banon-Rodriguez I, Bernascone I, Datta A, Spivak N, Young K, Slim CL, Brakeman PR, Fukuda M, Mostov KE, Martin-Belmonte F. Nat Cell Biol. 2012 Jul 22. doi: 10.1038/ncb2541. PubMed 22820376.
Backbone
  Vector backbone: pGEX4T-1
  Backbone manufacturer: Promega
  Backbone size w/o insert (bp): 4900
  Total vector size (bp): 5800
  Vector type: Bacterial Expression
Growth in bacteria
  Bacterial resistance: Ampicillin, 100 μg/mL
  Growth temperature: 37°C
  Growth strain: DH5alpha
  Growth instructions: Expression in BL21 with IPTG
  Copy number: High Copy
Gene/Insert
  Gene/Insert name: Slp2-a C2AB (alt names: Synaptotagmin-like protein 2-a; Slp2-a C2AB; Exophilin4)
  Species: M. musculus (mouse)
  Insert size (bp): 915
  Mutation: C2AB domains only
  Entrez Gene: Sytl2 (a.k.a. AI266830, S, Sl, Slp, Slp2, mKIAA1597)
  Promoter: Tac
  Tag / fusion protein: GST (N terminal on backbone)
  Cloning method: Unknown
  Sequencing primers: 5′ GGGCTGGCAAGCCACGTTTGGTG
Terms and licenses: Academic/Nonprofit Terms; Industry Terms: Not Available to Industry
How to cite: pGEX4T-1 Slp2-a C2AB was a gift from Fernando Martin-Belmonte (Addgene plasmid # 40058 ; http://n2t.net/addgene:40058 ; RRID:Addgene_40058)
